Addgene plasmid #46770: pcDNAI-GAL4-CREB-S133A
Purpose: Expression of GAL4 fusion to CREB-S133A
Depositing lab: Richard Maurer. Depositing organization: Oregon Health & Science University. Publication: Differential activation of CREB by Ca2+/calmodulin-dependent protein kinases type II and type IV involves phosphorylation of a site that negatively regulates activity. Sun P, Enslen H, Myung PS, Maurer RA. Genes Dev. 1994 Nov 1;8(21):2527-39. 10.1101/gad.8.21.2527 PubMed 7958915.
Backbone
  Vector backbone: pcDNAI-AMP
  Backbone manufacturer: Invitrogen
  Backbone size w/o insert (bp): 4767
  Total vector size (bp): 6206
  Vector type: Mammalian Expression
Growth in bacteria
  Bacterial resistance: Ampicillin, 100 μg/mL
  Growth temperature: 37°C
  Growth strain: DH5alpha
  Copy number: Low Copy
Gene/Insert
  Gene/Insert name: GAL4(1-147)-CREB-S133A
  Species: R. norvegicus (rat), S. cerevisiae (budding yeast)
  Insert size (bp): 1500
  Mutation: Changed CREB serine 133 to Alanine
  GenBank ID: NM_001184062.1 NM_134443.1
  Entrez Gene: Creb1 (a.k.a. Creb); GAL4 (a.k.a. YPL248C, GAL81)
  Promoter: CMV
  Tag / fusion protein: GAL4 (N terminal on insert)
  Cloning method: Restriction Enzyme; 5′ cloning site HindIII (not destroyed); 3′ cloning site XbaI (not destroyed)
  Sequencing primers: 5′ t7; 3′ sp6
Resource information
  A portion of this plasmid was derived from a plasmid made by: The rat CREB coding sequence was obtained by PCR from mRNA. The GAL4(1-147) coding sequence was obtained from PG424 (Sadowski & Ptashne, Nucleic Acids Res. 17:7539, 1989) which was provided by Dr. Ptashne.
Terms and licenses: Academic/Nonprofit Terms; Industry Terms: Not Available to Industry
How to cite: pcDNAI-GAL4-CREB-S133A was a gift from Richard Maurer (Addgene plasmid # 46770 ; http://n2t.net/addgene:46770 ; RRID:Addgene_46770)
