[The description below was written by a language model from this plasmid's Addgene catalogue record and pLannotate feature annotations shown in this document.]
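Description:
pcDNAI-GAL4-CREB-S133A is a mammalian expression plasmid of about 6.2 kb built on the pcDNAI-AMP backbone. It is propagated in E. coli under ampicillin selection (bla/AmpR with its own promoter) from a ColE1/pUC-type origin, although the catalogue entry lists it as low copy. The backbone also carries an f1 phage origin for single-stranded DNA production and an SV40 origin, which permits episomal amplification in cells supplying large T antigen. Short polyomavirus capsid-gene fragments also appear in the annotation. They look like non-coding backbone remnants rather than functional genes, though the record does not explain their role.

The roughly 1.5 kb insert, cloned between HindIII and XbaI, encodes the yeast GAL4 DNA-binding domain (residues 1–147) fused at the N-terminus of rat CREB in which serine 133 is changed to alanine. Expression is driven by the human CMV immediate-early enhancer and promoter. The transcript is processed through the SV40 small t intron and SV40 polyadenylation signal downstream; the small t and large T fragments annotated there belong to this processing cassette. T7 and SP6 promoters flank the insert and serve as sequencing primer sites and for in vitro transcription.

Because the GAL4 domain tethers CREB to GAL4 binding sites, the fusion's activity can be read out from a co-transfected GAL4-responsive reporter, independently of endogenous CRE-binding factors. Serine 133 is the key activating phosphorylation site in CREB, so the alanine mutant serves as a non-phosphorylatable control. The associated work examined differential CREB activation by Ca2+/calmodulin-dependent protein kinases II and IV.
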