Features (pLannotate 1.2.2; 22 found; start..end, strand, type, name):
     11..451     +  CDS            GAL4 DNA binding domain: DNA binding domain of the GAL4 transcriptional activator; Saccharomyces cerevisiae GAL4 (truncated)
    467..1480    +  CDS            Creb1: CREB1_RAT - Also known as Creb-1. Experimental evidence at protein level: Swiss-Prot protein existence level 1. Phosphorylation-dependent transcription factor that stimulates transcription upon binding to the DNA cAMP response element (CRE), a sequence present in many viral and cellular promoters. Transcription activation is enhanced by the TORC coactivators which act independently of Ser-119 phosphorylation. Involved in different cellular processes including the synchronization of circadian rhythmicity and the differentiation of adipose cells (By similarity). From Rattus norvegicus (Rat).
   1487..1506    -  misc_feature   MCS (fragment): pBluescript multiple cloning site
   1515..1533    -  promoter       SP6 promoter: promoter for bacteriophage SP6 RNA polymerase
   1541..1615    +  CDS            small t antigen (fragment): SV40 (simian virus 40) small t antigen
   1617..1682    +  intron         small t intron: SV40 (simian virus 40) small t antigen intron
   1812..1832    +  CDS            SV40 NLS: nuclear localization signal of SV40 (simian virus 40) large T antigen
   1839..1973    +  CDS            LT_POVHA (fragment): Protein inferred from homology: Swiss-Prot protein existence level 3. Isoform large T antigen is a key early protein essential for both driving viral replication and inducing cellular transformation. Plays a role in viral genome replication by driving entry of quiescent cells into the cell cycle and by autoregulating the synthesis of viral early mRNA. Displays highly oncogenic activities by corrupting the host cellular checkpoint mechanisms that guard cell division and the transcription, replication, and repair of DNA. Participates in the modulation of cellular gene expression preceeding viral
   1998..2081    +  CDS            large T antigen (fragment): large T antigen from SV40 (simian virus 40)
   2104..2238    +  polyA_signal   SV40 poly(A) signal: SV40 polyadenylation signal
   2239..2607    -  CDS            VP2_POVMA (fragment): Experimental evidence at protein level: Swiss-Prot protein existence level 1. [Isoform VP3]: structural protein that resides within the core of the capsid surrounded by 72 VP1 pentamers. Following virus endocytosis and trafficking to the endoplasmic reticulum, VP2 and VP3 form oligomers and integrate into the endoplasmic reticulum membrane. Heterooligomer VP2-VP3 may create a viroporin for transporting the viral genome across the endoplasmic reticulum membrane to the cytoplasm. Nuclear entry of the viral DNA involves the selective exposure and importin recognition of VP2 or Vp3 nuclear localiz
   2975..3073    -  CDS            VP1_POVMP (fragment): Experimental evidence at protein level: Swiss-Prot protein existence level 1. Forms an icosahedral capsid with a T=7 symmetry and a 40 nm diameter. The capsid is composed of 72 pentamers linked to each other by disulfide bonds and associated with VP2 or VP3 proteins. Interacts with terminal alpha(2,3)-linked sialic acids on the cell surface to provide virion attachment to target cell. This attachment induces virion internalization predominantly through caveolin-mediated endocytosis. Once attached, the virion is internalized by caveolin- mediated endocytosis and traffics to the endoplasmic reti
   3084..3219    +  rep_origin     SV40 ori: SV40 origin of replication
   3245..3813    +  rep_origin     ori: high-copy-number ColE1/pMB1/pBR322/pUC origin of replication
   3846..4304    -  rep_origin     f1 ori (sequence partly withheld): f1 bacteriophage origin of replication; arrow indicates direction of (+) strand synthesis
   4292..4413    -  CDS            M13 gene IV (fragment) (sequence partly withheld): pIV; IV; phage assembly
   4515..4619    +  promoter       AmpR promoter: bla
   4620..5480    +  CDS            AmpR: β-lactamase; bla; confers resistance to ampicillin, carbenicillin, and related antibiotics
   5553..5932    +  enhancer       CMV enhancer: human cytomegalovirus immediate early enhancer
   5933..6136    +  promoter       CMV promoter: human cytomegalovirus (CMV) immediate early promoter
   6132..6165    +  LTR            5' LTR (truncated) (fragment): truncated 5' long terminal repeat (LTR) from HIV-1
   6181..6199    +  promoter       T7 promoter: promoter for bacteriophage T7 RNA polymerase
>Addgene plasmid #46770 | pcDNAI-GAL4-CREB-S133A | depositor full sequence | sequence record 66239 | pcDNAI-GAL4-CREB-S133A sequence 6206 bps
AAGCTTNNNNATGAAGCTACTGTCTTCTATCGAACAAGCATGCGATATTTGCCGACTTAAAAAGCTCAAG
TGCTCCAAAGAAAAACCGAAGTGCGCCAAGTGTCTGAAGAACAACTGGGAGTGTCGCTACTCTCCCAAAA
CCAAAAGGTCTCCGCTGACTAGGGCACATCTGACAGAAGTGGAATCAAGGCTAGAAAGACTGGAACAGCT
ATTTCTACTGATTTTTCCTCGAGAAGACCTTGACATGATTTTGAAAATGGATTCTTTACAGGATATAAAA
GCATTGTTAACAGGATTATTTGTACAAGATAATGTGAATAAAGATGCCGTCACAGATAGATTGGCTTCAG
TGGAGACTGATATGCCTCTAACATTGAGACAGCATAGAATAAGTGCGACATCATCATCGGAAGAGAGTAG
TAACAAAGGTCAAAGACAGTTGACTGTATCGCCGGAATTCGGATCCGACTCTGGAGCAGACAACCAGCAG
AGTGGAGATGCTGCTGTAACAGAAGCTGAAAGTCAACAAATGACAGTTCAAGCCCAGCCACAGATTGCCA
CATTAGCCCAGGTATCCATGCCAGCAGCTCATGCGACGTCATCTGCTCCCACTGTAACCTTAGTGCAGCT
GCCCAATGGGCAGACAGTCCAGGTCCATGGGGTCATCCAGGCGGCCCAGCCATCAGTTATTCAGTCTCCA
CAAGTCCAAACAGTTCAGTCTTCCTGTAAGGACTTAAAAAGACTTTTCTCCGGAACTCAGATTTCAACTA
TTGCAGAAAGTGAAGATTCACAGGAGTCTGTGGATAGTGTAACTGATTCCCAAAAACGAAGGGAAATCCT
TTCAAGGAGGCCTGCCTACAGGAAAATTTTGAATGACTTATCTTCTGATGCACCAGGGGTGCCAAGGATT
GAAGAAGAAAAATCAGAAGAAGAGACTTCAGCCCCTGCCATCACCACTGTAACAGTGCCAACCCCGATTT
ACCAAACTAGCAGTGGGCAGTATATTGCCATTACCCAGGGAGGAGCAATACAGCTGGCTAACAATGGTAC
CGATGGGGTACAGGGCCTGCAGACATTAACCATGACCAATGCAGCTGCCACTCAGCCGGGTACTACCATT
CTACAATATGCACAGACCACTGATGGACAGCAGATTCTAGTGCCCAGCAACCAAGTTGTTGTTCAAGCTG
CCTCTGGTGATGTACAAACATACCAGATTCGCACAGCACCCACTAGCACCATTGCCCCTGGAGTTGTTAT
GGCGTCCTCCCCAGCACTTCCTACACAGCCTGCTGAAGAAGCAGCACGAAAGAGAGAGGTTCGTCTAATG
AAGAACAGGGAAGCAGCAAGAGAATGTCGTAGAAAGAAGAAAGAATATGTGAAATGTTTAGAGAACAGAG
TGGCAGTGCTTGAAAACCAAAACAAAACATTGATTGAGGAGCTAAAAGCACTTAAGGACCTTTACTGCCA
CAAGTCAGATTAATTTGGGATCCACTAGTTCTAGAGGGCCCTATTCTATAGTGTCACCTAAATGCTAGAG
GATCTTTGTGAAGGAACCTTACTTCTGTGGTGTGACATAATTGGACAAACTACCTACAGAGATTTAAAGC
TCTAAGGTAAATATAAAATTTTTAAGTGTATAATGTGTTAAACTACTGATTCTAATTGTTTGTGTATTTT
AGATTCCAACCTATGGAACTGATGAATGGGAGCAGTGGTGGAATGCCTTTAATGAGGAAAACCTGTTTTG
CTCAGAAGAAATGCCATCTAGTGATGATGAGGCTACTGCTGACTCTCAACATTCTACTCCTCCAAAAAAG
AAGAGAAAGGTAGAAGACCCCAAGGACTTTCCTTCAGAATTGCTAAGTTTTTTGAGTCATGCTGTGTTTA
GTAATAGAACTCTTGCTTGCTTTGCTATTTACACCACAAAGGAAAAAGCTGCACTGCTATACAAGAAAAT
TATGGAAAAATATTTGATGTATAGTGCCTTGACTAGAGATCATAATCAGCCATACCACATTTGTAGAGGT
TTTACTTGCTTTAAAAAACCTCCCACACCTCCCCCTGAACCTGAAACATAAAATGAATGCAATTGTTGTT
GTTAACTTGTTTATTGCAGCTTATAATGGTTACAAATAAAGCAATAGCATCACAAATTTCACAAATAAAG
CATTTTTTTCACTGCATTCTAGTTGTGGTTTGTCCAAACTCATCAATGTATCTTATCATGTCTGGATCAT
CCCGCCATGGTATCAACGCCATATTTCTATTTACAGTAGGGACCTCTTCGTTGTGTAGGTACCGCTGTAT
TCCTAGGGAAATAGTAGAGGCACCTTGAACTGTCTGCATCAGCCATATAGCCCCCGCTGTTCGACTTACA
AACACAGGCACAGTACTGACAAACCCATACACCTCCTCTGAAATACCCATAGTTGCTAGGGCTGTCTCCG
AACTCATTACACCCTCCAAAGTCAGAGCTGTAATTTCGCCATCAAGGGCAGCGAGGGCTTCTCCAGATAA
AATAGCTTCTGCCGAGAGTCCCGTAAGGGTAGACACTTCAGCTAATCCCTCGATGAGGTCTACTAGAATA
GTCAGTGCGGCTCCCATTTTGAAAATTCACTTACTTGATCAGCTTCAGAAGATGGCGGAGGGCCTCCAAC
ACAGTAATTTTCCTCCCGACTCTTAAAATAGAAAATGTCAAGTCAGTTAAGCAGGAAGTGGACTAACTGA
CGCAGCTGGCCGTGCGACATCCTCTTTTAATTAGTTGCTAGGCAACGCCCTCCAGAGGGCGTGTGGTTTT
GCAAGAGGAAGCAAAAGCCTCTCCACCCAGGCCTAGAATGTTTCCACCCAATCATTACTATGACAACAGC
TGTTTTTTTTAGTATTAAGCAGAGGCCGGGGACCCCTGGGCCCGCTTACTCTGGAGAAAAAGAAGAGAGG
CATTGTAGAGGCTTCCAGAGGCAACTTGTCAAAACAGGACTGCTTCTATTTCTGTCACACTGTCTGGCCC
TGTCACAAGGTCCAGCACCTCCATACCCCCTTTAATAAGCAGTTTGGGAACGGGTGCGGGTCTTACTCCG
CCCATCCCGCCCCTAACTCCGCCCAGTTCCGCCCATTCTCCGCCCCATGGCTGACTAATTTTTTTTATTT
ATGCAGAGGCCGAGGCCGCCTCGGCCTCTGAGCTATTCCAGAAGTAGTGAGGAGGCTTTTTTGGAGGCCT
AGGCTTTTGCAAAAAGCTAATTCGGCGTAATCTGCTGCTTGCAAACAAAAAAACCACCGCTACCAGCGGT
GGTTTGTTTGCCGGATCAAGAGCTACCAACTCTTTTTCCGAAGGTAACTGGCTTCAGCAGAGCGCAGATA
CCAAATACTGTCCTTCTAGTGTAGCCGTAGTTAGGCCACCACTTCAAGAACTCTGTAGCACCGCCTACAT
ACCTCGCTCTGCTAATCCTGTTACCAGTGGCTGCTGCCAGTGGCGATAAGTCGTGTCTTACCGGGTTGGA
CTCAAGACGATAGTTACCGGATAAGGCGCAGCGGTCGGGCTGAACGGGGGGTTCGTGCACACAGCCCAGC
TTGGAGCGAACGACCTACACCGAACTGAGATACCTACAGCGTGAGCATTGAGAAAGCGCCACGCTTCCCG
AAGGGAGAAAGGCGGACAGGTATCCGGTAAGCGGCAGGGTCGGAACAGGAGAGCGCACGAGGGAGCTTCC
AGGGGGAAACGCCTGGTATCTTTATAGTCCTGTCGGGTTTCGCCACCTCTGACTTGAGCGTCGATTTTTG
TGATGCTCGTCAGGGGGGCGGAGCCTATGGAAAAACGCCAGCAACGCAAGCTAGCTTCTAGCTAGAAATT
GTAAACGTTAATATTTTGTTAAAATTCGCGTTAAATTTTTGTTAAATCAGCTCATTTTTTAACCAATAGG
CCGAAATCGGCAAAATCCCTTATAAATCAAAAGAATAGCCCGAGATAGGGT
[37 nt withheld, positions 3972-4008]
AAAGAACGTGGACTCCAACGTCAAAGGGCGAAAAACCGTCTATCAGGGCGATGGCC
[115 nt withheld, positions 4065-4179]
G
[144 nt withheld, positions 4181-4324]
ACCGTATAACGTGCTTTCCTCGTTG
[64 nt withheld, positions 4350-4413]
CTGGATTACCAAAGGGCCTCGTGATACGCCTATTTTTATAGGTTAATGTCATGATAATAATGGTTTCTTA
GACGTCAGGTGGCACTTTTCGGGGAAATGTGCGCGGAACCCCTATTTGTTTATTTTTCTAAATACATTCA
AATATGTATCCGCTCATGAGACAATAACCCTGATAAATGCTTCAATAATATTGAAAAAGGAAGAGTATGA
GTATTCAACATTTCCGTGTCGCCCTTATTCCCTTTTTTGCGGCATTTTGCCTTCCTGTTTTTGCTCACCC
AGAAACGCTGGTGAAAGTAAAAGATGCTGAAGATCAGTTGGGTGCACGAGTGGGTTACATCGAACTGGAT
CTCAACAGCGGTAAGATCCTTGAGAGTTTTCGCCCCGAAGAACGTTTTCCAATGATGAGCACTTTTAAAG
TTCTGCTATGTGGCGCGGTATTATCCCGTGTTGACGCCGGGCAAGAGCAACTCGGTCGCCGCATACACTA
TTCTCAGAATGACTTGGTTGAGTACTCACCAGTCACAGAAAAGCATCTTACGGATGGCATGACAGTAAGA
GAATTATGCAGTGCTGCCATAACCATGAGTGATAACACTGCGGCCAACTTACTTCTGACAACGATCGGAG
GACCGAAGGAGCTAACCGCTTTTTTGCACAACATGGGGGATCATGTAACTCGCCTTGATCGTTGGGAACC
GGAGCTGAATGAAGCCATACCAAACGACGAGCGTGACACCACGATGCCTGCAGCAATGGCAACAACGTTG
CGCAAACTATTAACTGGCGAACTACTTACTCTAGCTTCCCGGCAACAATTAATAGACTGGATGGAGGCGG
ATAAAGTTGCAGGACCACTTCTGCGCTCGGCCCTTCCGGCTGGCTGGTTTATTGCTGATAAATCTGGAGC
CGGTGAGCGTGGGTCTCGCGGTATCATTGCAGCACTGGGGCCAGATGGTAAGCCCTCCCGTATCGTAGTT
ATCTACACGACGGGGAGTCAGGCAACTATGGATGAACGAAATAGACAGATCGCTGAGATAGGTGCCTCAC
TGATTAAGCATTGGTAACTGTCAGACCAAGTTTACTCATATATACTTTAGATTGATTTAAAACTTCATTT
TTAATTTCTCTAGCGCGTTGACATTGATTATTGACTAGTTATTAATAGTAATCAATTACGGGGTCATTAG
TTCATAGCCCATATATGGAGTTCCGCGTTACATAACTTACGGTAAATGGCCCGCCTGGCTGACCGCCCAA
CGACCCCCGCCCATTGACGTCAATAATGACGTATGTTCCCATAGTAACGCCAATAGGGACTTTCCATTGA
CGTCAATGGGTGGACTATTTACGGTAAACTGCCCACTTGGCAGTACATCAAGTGTATCATATGCCAAGTA
CGCCCCCTATTGACGTCAATGACGGTAAATGGCCCGCCTGGCATTATGCCCAGTACATGACCTTATGGGA
CTTTCCTACTTGGCAGTACATCTACGTATTAGTCATCGCTATTACCATGGTGATGCGGTTTTGGCAGTAC
ATCAATGGGCGTGGATAGCGGTTTGACTCACGGGGATTTCCAAGTCTCCACCCCATTGACGTCAATGGGA
GTTTGTTTTGGCACCAAAATCAACGGGACTTTCCAAAATGTCGTAACAACTCCGCCCCATTGACGCAAAT
GGGCGGTAGGCGTGTACGGTGGGAGGTCTATATAAGCAGAGCTCTCTGGCTAACTAGAGAACCCACTGCT
TACTGGCTTATCGAAATTAATACGACTCACTATAGGGAGACCC
