>Addgene plasmid #46770 | pcDNAI-GAL4-CREB-S133A | addgene partial sequence | sequence record 67858 | Gal4_N_term
ATCGCCGGAATTCGGATCCGACTCTGGAGCAGACAACCAGCAGAGTGGAGATGCTGCTGTAACAGAAGCT
GAAAGTCAACAAATGACAGTTCAAGCCCAGCCACAGATTGCCACATTAGCCCAGGTATCCATGCCAGCAG
CTCATGCGACGTCATCTGCTCCCACTGTAACCTTAGTGCAGCTGCCCAATGGGCAGACAGTCCAGGTCCA
TGGGGTCATCCAGGCGGCCCAGCCATCAGTTATTCAGTCTCCACAAGTCCAAACAGTTCAGTCTTCCTGT
AAGGACTTAAAAAGACTTTTCTCCGGAACTCAGATTTCAACTATTGCAGAAAGTGAAGATTCACAGGAGT
CTGTGGATAGTGTAACTGATTCCCAAAAACGAAGGGAAATCCTTTCAAGGAGGCCTGCCTACAGGAAAAT
TTTGAATGACTTATCTTCTGATGCACCAGGGGTGCCAAGGATTGAAGAAGAAAAATCAGAAGAAGAGACT
TCAGCCCCTGCCATCACCACTGTAACAGTGCCAACCCCGATTTACCAAACTAGCAGTGGGCAGTATATTG
CCATTACCCAGGGAGGAGCAATACAGCTGGCTAACAATGGTACCGATGGGGTACAGGGCCTGCAGACATT
AACCATGACCAATGCAGCTGCCACTCAGCCGGGTACTACCATTCTACAATATGCACAGACCACTGATGGA
CAGCAGATTCTAGTGCCCAGCAACCAAGTTGTTGTTCAAGCTGCCTCTGGTGATGTACAAACATACCAGA
TTCGCACAGCACCCACTAGCACCATTGCCCCTGGAGTTGTTATGGCGTCCTCCCCAGCACTTCCTACACA
GCCTGCTGAAGAAGCAGCACGAAAGAGAGAGGTTCGTCTAATGAAGAACAGGGAAGCAGCAAGAGAATGT
CGTAGAAAGAAGAAAGAATATGTGAAATGTTTAGAGAACAGAGTGGC
